>Addgene plasmid #152988 | pDONR223 SARS-CoV-2 S_nostop | addgene full sequence | sequence record 298329 | Addgene NGS Result
AAGCGGAAGAGCGCCCAATACGCAAACCGCCTCTCCCCGCGCGTTGGCCGATTCATTAATGCAGCTGGCA
CGACAGGTTTCCCGACTGGAAAGCGGGCAGTGAGCGCAACGCAATTAATACGCGTACCGCTAGCCAGGAA
GAGTTTGTAGAAACGCAAAAAGGCCATCCGTCAGGATGGCCTTCTGCTTAGTTTGATGCCTGGCAGTTTA
TGGCGGGCGTCCTGCCCGCCACCCTCCGGGCCGTTGCTTCACAACGTTCAAATCCGCTCCCGGCGGATTT
GTCCTACTCAGGAGAGCGTTCACCGACAAACAACAGATAAAACGAAAGGCCCAGTCTTCCGACTGAGCCT
TTCGTTTTATTTGATGCCTGGCAGTTCCCTACTCTCGCGTTAACGCTAGCATGGATGTTTTCCCAGTCAC
GACGTTGTAAAACGACGGCCAGTCTTAAGCTCGGGCCCCAAATAATGATTTTATTTTGACTGATAGTGAC
CTGTTCGTTGCAACAAATTGATGAGCAATGCTTTTTTATAATGCCAACTTTGTACAAAAAAGTTGGCATG
TTCGTGTTCCTGGTGCTGCTGCCACTGGTGAGCTCCCAGTGCGTGAACCTGACCACCAGAACCCAGCTGC
CACCTGCCTACACCAACTCCTTCACCAGGGGCGTGTACTACCCAGACAAGGTGTTCAGATCCAGCGTGCT
GCACTCTACCCAGGACCTGTTCCTGCCATTCTTCTCTAACGTGACCTGGTTCCACGCCATCCACGTGTCT
GGAACCAACGGCACCAAGAGATTCGACAACCCAGTGCTGCCATTCAACGACGGCGTGTACTTCGCTTCTA
CCGAGAAGTCTAACATCATCAGGGGTTGGATCTTCGGAACCACCCTGGACTCTAAGACCCAGTCTCTGCT
GATCGTGAACAACGCTACCAACGTGGTGATCAAGGTGTGCGAGTTCCAGTTCTGCAACGACCCATTCCTG
GGAGTGTACTACCACAAGAACAACAAGTCTTGGATGGAAAGCGAGTTCAGGGTGTACAGCTCTGCTAACA
ACTGCACCTTCGAGTACGTGTCTCAGCCTTTCCTGATGGACCTGGAAGGAAAGCAGGGAAACTTCAAGAA
CCTGAGAGAGTTCGTGTTCAAGAACATCGACGGTTACTTCAAGATATACAGCAAGCACACCCCAATCAAC
CTGGTGAGGGACCTGCCACAGGGTTTCTCTGCTCTGGAGCCCCTGGTGGACCTGCCAATCGGCATCAACA
TCACCAGGTTCCAGACCCTGCTGGCTCTGCACAGGTCTTACCTGACCCCAGGCGACAGCAGCTCTGGATG
GACCGCCGGCGCCGCTGCTTACTACGTGGGATACCTGCAGCCAAGGACCTTCCTGCTGAAGTACAACGAA
AACGGCACCATCACCGACGCCGTGGACTGCGCTCTGGACCCACTGTCTGAGACCAAGTGCACCCTGAAGT
CTTTCACCGTGGAAAAGGGAATCTACCAGACCAGCAACTTCCGCGTGCAGCCCACCGAGTCTATCGTGAG
ATTCCCAAACATCACCAACCTGTGCCCATTCGGAGAAGTGTTCAACGCTACCAGGTTCGCCAGCGTGTAC
GCTTGGAACAGGAAGAGAATCAGCAACTGCGTGGCCGACTACTCTGTGCTGTACAACTCTGCCTCCTTCT
CCACCTTCAAGTGCTACGGCGTGTCCCCAACCAAGCTGAACGACCTGTGCTTCACCAACGTGTACGCTGA
CTCCTTCGTGATCAGAGGAGACGAAGTGAGACAGATCGCTCCCGGTCAGACCGGAAAGATCGCCGACTAC
AACTACAAGCTGCCAGACGACTTCACCGGTTGCGTGATCGCTTGGAACTCTAACAACCTGGACTCTAAGG
TGGGAGGCAACTACAACTACCTGTACAGGCTGTTCCGCAAGAGCAACCTGAAGCCTTTCGAAAGGGACAT
CAGCACCGAAATCTACCAGGCTGGATCTACCCCATGCAACGGAGTGGAAGGATTCAACTGCTACTTCCCT
CTGCAGTCTTACGGATTCCAGCCAACCAACGGAGTGGGATACCAGCCATACAGAGTGGTGGTGCTGTCTT
TCGAGCTGCTGCACGCTCCTGCTACCGTGTGCGGACCAAAGAAGTCTACCAACCTGGTGAAGAACAAGTG
CGTGAACTTCAACTTCAACGGACTGACCGGAACCGGAGTGCTGACCGAATCCAACAAGAAGTTCCTGCCT
TTCCAGCAGTTCGGTAGAGACATCGCCGACACCACCGACGCTGTGAGAGACCCACAGACCCTGGAAATCC
TGGACATCACCCCCTGCTCTTTCGGAGGAGTGAGCGTGATCACCCCAGGAACCAACACCTCCAACCAGGT
GGCCGTGCTGTACCAGGACGTGAACTGCACCGAAGTGCCAGTGGCCATCCACGCTGACCAGCTGACCCCA
ACCTGGAGAGTGTACAGCACCGGATCTAACGTGTTCCAGACCCGTGCCGGCTGCCTGATCGGAGCCGAGC
ACGTGAACAACTCCTACGAATGCGACATCCCAATCGGAGCTGGCATCTGCGCTTCTTACCAGACCCAGAC
CAACAGCCCAAGAAGGGCCAGATCCGTGGCCTCTCAGAGCATCATCGCCTACACCATGAGCCTGGGCGCT
GAAAACAGCGTGGCTTACAGCAACAACTCTATCGCCATCCCAACCAACTTCACCATCTCTGTGACCACCG
AAATCCTGCCAGTGAGCATGACCAAGACCAGCGTGGACTGCACCATGTACATCTGCGGAGACTCTACCGA
ATGCTCTAACCTGCTGCTGCAGTACGGCAGCTTCTGCACCCAGCTGAACCGCGCTCTGACCGGAATCGCT
GTGGAGCAGGACAAGAACACCCAGGAAGTGTTCGCTCAGGTGAAGCAGATATACAAGACCCCACCTATCA
AGGACTTCGGAGGATTCAACTTCTCTCAGATCCTGCCCGACCCATCTAAGCCCTCTAAGAGGTCTTTCAT
CGAAGACCTGCTGTTCAACAAGGTGACCCTGGCCGACGCCGGTTTCATCAAGCAGTACGGTGACTGCCTG
GGAGACATCGCCGCTAGAGACCTGATCTGCGCCCAGAAGTTCAACGGTCTGACCGTGCTGCCACCACTGC
TGACCGACGAGATGATCGCCCAGTACACCTCTGCCCTGCTGGCTGGAACCATCACCTCTGGTTGGACCTT
CGGAGCTGGCGCCGCCCTGCAGATCCCATTCGCTATGCAGATGGCCTACCGTTTCAACGGTATCGGAGTG
ACCCAGAACGTGCTGTACGAAAACCAGAAGCTGATCGCTAACCAGTTCAACTCTGCTATCGGAAAGATCC
AGGACTCCCTGTCCTCTACCGCTTCTGCCCTGGGAAAGCTGCAGGACGTGGTGAACCAGAACGCCCAGGC
CCTGAACACCCTGGTGAAGCAGCTGTCTTCTAACTTCGGAGCCATCTCCTCTGTGCTGAACGACATCCTG
TCTAGGCTGGACAAGGTGGAAGCCGAGGTGCAGATCGACAGACTGATCACCGGAAGACTGCAGTCTCTGC
AGACCTACGTGACCCAGCAGCTGATCAGGGCCGCTGAAATCAGAGCTTCTGCCAACCTGGCTGCCACCAA
GATGTCCGAATGCGTGCTGGGCCAGTCTAAGAGGGTGGACTTCTGCGGAAAGGGATACCACCTGATGTCC
TTCCCACAGTCTGCTCCACACGGAGTGGTGTTCCTGCACGTGACCTACGTGCCCGCCCAGGAAAAGAACT
TCACCACCGCCCCAGCTATCTGCCACGACGGAAAGGCTCACTTCCCCAGGGAGGGAGTGTTCGTGTCTAA
CGGAACCCACTGGTTCGTGACCCAGAGGAACTTCTACGAGCCACAGATCATCACCACCGACAACACCTTC
GTGTCTGGAAACTGCGACGTGGTGATCGGAATCGTGAACAACACCGTGTACGACCCACTGCAGCCAGAAC
TGGACTCTTTCAAGGAGGAACTGGACAAGTACTTCAAGAACCACACCTCTCCAGACGTGGACCTGGGAGA
CATCTCCGGAATCAACGCCTCTGTGGTGAACATCCAGAAGGAAATCGACAGACTGAACGAGGTGGCCAAG
AACCTGAACGAATCTCTGATCGACCTGCAGGAACTGGGAAAGTACGAGCAGTACATCAAGTGGCCCTGGT
ACATCTGGCTGGGTTTCATCGCTGGTCTGATCGCTATCGTGATGGTGACCATCATGCTGTGCTGCATGAC
CTCTTGCTGCTCTTGCCTGAAGGGATGCTGCTCTTGCGGATCTTGCTGCAAGTTCGACGAGGACGACTCC
GAGCCTGTGCTGAAGGGTGTGAAGCTGCACTACACCTACCCAACTTTCTTGTACAAAGTTGGCATTATAA
GAAAGCATTGCTTATCAATTTGTTGCAACGAACAGGTCACTATCAGTCAAAATAAAATCATTATTTGCCA
TCCAGCTGATATCCCCTATAGTGAGTCGTATTACATGGTCATAGCTGTTTCCTGGCAGCTCTGGCCCGTG
TCTCAAAATCTCTGATGTTACATTGCACAAGATAAAAATATATCATCATGCCTCCTCTAGACCAGCCAGG
ACAGAAATGCCTCGACTTCGCTGCTACCCAAGGTTGCCGGGTGACGCACACCGTGGAAACGGATGAAGGC
ACGAACCCAGTGGACATAAGCCTGTTCGGTTCGTAAGCTGTAATGCAAGTAGCGTATGCGCTCACGCAAC
TGGTCCAGAACCTTGACCGAACGCAGCGGTGGTAACGGCGCAGTGGCGGTTTTCATGGCTTGTTATGACT
GTTTTTTTGGGGTACAGTCTATGCCTCGGGCATCCAAGCAGCAAGCGCGTTACGCCGTGGGTCGATGTTT
GATGTTATGGAGCAGCAACGATGTTACGCAGCAGGGCAGTCGCCCTAAAACAAAGTTAAACATTATGAGG
GAAGCGGTGATCGCCGAAGTATCGACTCAACTATCAGAGGTAGTTGGCGTCATCGAGCGCCATCTCGAAC
CGACGTTGCTGGCCGTACATTTGTACGGCTCCGCAGTGGATGGCGGCCTGAAGCCACACAGTGATATTGA
TTTGCTGGTTACGGTGACCGTAAGGCTTGATGAAACAACGCGGCGAGCTTTGATCAACGACCTTTTGGAA
ACTTCGGCTTCCCCTGGAGAGAGCGAGATTCTCCGCGCTGTAGAAGTCACCATTGTTGTGCACGACGACA
TCATTCCGTGGCGTTATCCAGCTAAGCGCGAACTGCAATTTGGAGAATGGCAGCGCAATGACATTCTTGC
AGGTATCTTCGAGCCAGCCACGATCGACATTGATCTGGCTATCTTGCTGACAAAAGCAAGAGAACATAGC
GTTGCCTTGGTAGGTCCAGCGGCGGAGGAACTCTTTGATCCGGTTCCTGAACAGGATCTATTTGAGGCGC
TAAATGAAACCTTAACGCTATGGAACTCGCCGCCCGACTGGGCTGGCGATGAGCGAAATGTAGTGCTTAC
GTTGTCCCGCATTTGGTACAGCGCAGTAACCGGCAAAATCGCGCCGAAGGATGTCGCTGCCGACTGGGCA
ATGGAGCGCCTGCCGGCCCAGTATCAGCCCGTCATACTTGAAGCTAGACAGGCTTATCTTGGACAAGAAG
AAGATCGCTTGGCCTCGCGCGCAGATCAGTTGGAAGAATTTGTCCACTACGTGAAAGGCGAGATCACCAA
GGTAGTCGGCAAATAACCCTCGAGCCACCCATGACCAAAATCCCTTAACGTGAGTTACGCGTCGTTCCAC
TGAGCGTCAGACCCCGTAGAAAAGATCAAAGGATCTTCTTGAGATCCTTTTTTTCTGCGCGTAATCTGCT
GCTTGCAAACAAAAAAACCACCGCTACCAGCGGTGGTTTGTTTGCCGGATCAAGAGCTACCAACTCTTTT
TCCGAAGGTAACTGGCTTCAGCAGAGCGCAGATACCAAATACTGTTCTTCTAGTGTAGCCGTAGTTAGGC
CACCACTTCAAGAACTCTGTAGCACCGCCTACATACCTCGCTCTGCTAATCCTGTTACCAGTGGCTGCTG
CCAGTGGCGATAAGTCGTGTCTTACCGGGTTGGACTCAAGACGATAGTTACCGGATAAGGCGCAGCGGTC
GGGCTGAACGGGGGGTTCGTGCACACAGCCCAGCTTGGAGCGAACGACCTACACCGAACTGAGATACCTA
CAGCGTGAGCTATGAGAAAGCGCCACGCTTCCCGAAGGGAGAAAGGCGGACAGGTATCCGGTAAGCGGCA
GGGTCGGAACAGGAGAGCGCACGAGGGAGCTTCCAGGGGGAAACGCCTGGTATCTTTATAGTCCTGTCGG
GTTTCGCCACCTCTGACTTGAGCGTCGATTTTTGTGATGCTCGTCAGGGGGGCGGAGCCTATGGAAAAAC
GCCAGCAACGCGGCCTTTTTACGGTTCCTGGCCTTTTGCTGGCCTTTTGCTCACATGTTCTTTCCTGCGT
TATCCCCTGATTCTGTGGATAACCGTATTACCGCCTTTGAGTGAGCTGATACCGCTCGCCGCAGCCGAAC
GACCGAGCGCAGCGAGTCAGTGAGCGAGG
Features (pLannotate 1.2.2; 12 found; start..end, strand, type, name):
     11..103     +  CDS            lacI (fragment): lac repressor; lacI; The lac repressor binds to the lac operator to inhibit transcription in E. coli. This inhibition can be relieved by adding lactose or isopropyl-β-D-thiogalactopyranoside (IPTG).
    158..185     -  terminator     rrnB T2 terminator: transcription terminator T2 from the E. coli rrnB gene
    317..360     +  terminator     rrnB T1 terminator: Escherichia coli rrnB; transcription terminator T1 from the E. coli rrnB gene
    407..443     -  CDS            lacZα (fragment): LacZα fragment of β-galactosidase; lacZ fragment
    460..555     +  protein_bind   attL3: mutant version of attL; recombination site for the Gateway® LR reaction LR Clonase™
    558..4376    +  CDS            S: SPIKE_SARS2 - Experimental evidence at protein level: Swiss-Prot protein existence level 1. [Spike glycoprotein]: May down-regulate host tetherin (BST2) by lysosomal degradation, thereby counteracting its antiviral activity. From Severe acute respiratory syndrome coronavirus 2 (2019-nCoV) (SARS-CoV-2).
   4378..4477    -  protein_bind   attL2: mutant version of attL; recombination site for the Gateway® LR reaction LR Clonase™
   4495..4513    -  promoter       T7 promoter: promoter for bacteriophage T7 RNA polymerase
   4703..4726    +  promoter       Pc promoter (fragment): intI1 (promoter lies within the coding sequence); class 1 integron promoter
   4902..4958    +  CDS            GmR (fragment): gentamycin acetyltransferase; aacC1; confers resistance to gentamycin
   4965..5756    +  CDS            SmR: aminoglycoside adenylyltransferase (Murphy, 1985); aadA; confers resistance to spectinomycin and streptomycin
   5849..6437    +  rep_origin     ori: high-copy-number ColE1/pMB1/pBR322/pUC origin of replication
