[The description below was written by a language model from this plasmid's Addgene catalogue record and pLannotate feature annotations shown in this document.]
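Description:
pDONR223 SARS-CoV-2 S_nostop is a Gateway-compatible entry clone built on the pDONR223 backbone, carrying the coding sequence of the spike (S) glycoprotein from SARS-CoV-2 isolate Wuhan-Hu-1. It is a bacterial propagation and shuttling plasmid rather than an expression vector. It replicates in E. coli from a high-copy ColE1/pUC-type origin and is selected with spectinomycin through the aadA (SmR) aminoglycoside adenylyltransferase gene, which sits downstream of a class 1 integron Pc promoter fragment and a remnant of a gentamicin resistance gene. The sequenced record is about 6.6 kb.

The 3,819 bp S open reading frame was synthesized with codon optimization, so it differs from the viral sequence by many synonymous changes while encoding the same protein. As the "nostop" name indicates, the ORF lacks a termination codon, which allows it to be read through into a C-terminal tag or fusion partner supplied by a destination vector. The insert is flanked by attL recombination sites (annotated as attL3 and attL2 by the automated tool; an attL1/attL2 pair is usual for this backbone), so an LR Clonase reaction can transfer it directionally into any compatible destination vector. rrnB T1 and T2 terminators upstream insulate the cassette from read-through transcription. A T7 promoter lies just outside the downstream attL site, pointing back towards the insert on the opposite strand, and M13 primer sites flank the insert for sequence verification. The short lacI and lacZα fragments are backbone remnants. No eukaryotic promoter is present, so expression depends on the chosen destination vector. The clone belongs to a collection of SARS-CoV-2 coding regions intended for flexible transfer into expression, tagging and interaction-mapping systems.
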