Addgene plasmid #152988: pDONR223 SARS-CoV-2 S_nostop
Purpose: Gateway-compatible Entry vector, with insert of S gene's CDS from SARS-CoV-2 isolate Wuhan-Hu-1
Depositing lab: Fritz Roth. Depositing organization: Sinai Health System. Publication: A Comprehensive, Flexible Collection of SARS-CoV-2 Coding Regions. Kim DK, Knapp JJ, Kuang D, Chawla A, Cassonnet P, Lee H, Sheykhkarimli D, Samavarchi-Tehrani P, Abdouni H, Rayhan A, Li R, Pogoutse O, Coyaud E, van der Werf S, Demeret C, Gingras AC, Taipale M, Raught B, Jacob Y, Roth FP. G3 (Bethesda). 2020 Aug 6. pii: g3.120.401554. doi: 10.1534/g3.120.401554. PubMed 32763951.
Backbone
  Vector backbone: pDONR223
  Backbone manufacturer: Rual et al, Genome Res. 14:2128-2135, 2004
  Backbone size w/o insert (bp): 5005
  Vector type: Gateway-compatible Entry vector
Growth in bacteria
  Bacterial resistance: Spectinomycin, 50 μg/mL
  Growth temperature: 37°C
  Growth strain: DH5alpha
  Copy number: Unknown
Gene/Insert
  Gene/Insert name: S
  Species: SARS-CoV-2 isolate Wuhan-Hu-1
  Insert size (bp): 3819
  Mutation: Many synonymous changes due to codon optimization
  Cloning method: Gateway Cloning
  Sequencing primers: 5′ M13 F; 3′ M13 R
Resource information
  A portion of this plasmid was derived from a plasmid made by: Synthesized from GenScript
Terms and licenses: Academic/Nonprofit Terms; Industry Terms
How to cite: pDONR223 SARS-CoV-2 S_nostop was a gift from Fritz Roth (Addgene plasmid # 152988 ; http://n2t.net/addgene:152988 ; RRID:Addgene_152988)
