>Addgene plasmid #152988 | pDONR223 SARS-CoV-2 S_nostop | depositor partial sequence | sequence record 295999 | Inserted CDS without stop codon
ATGTTCGTGTTCCTGGTGCTGCTGCCACTGGTGAGCTCCCAGTGCGTGAACCTGACCACCAGAACCCAGC
TGCCACCTGCCTACACCAACTCCTTCACCAGGGGCGTGTACTACCCAGACAAGGTGTTCAGATCCAGCGT
GCTGCACTCTACCCAGGACCTGTTCCTGCCATTCTTCTCTAACGTGACCTGGTTCCACGCCATCCACGTG
TCTGGAACCAACGGCACCAAGAGATTCGACAACCCAGTGCTGCCATTCAACGACGGCGTGTACTTCGCTT
CTACCGAGAAGTCTAACATCATCAGGGGTTGGATCTTCGGAACCACCCTGGACTCTAAGACCCAGTCTCT
GCTGATCGTGAACAACGCTACCAACGTGGTGATCAAGGTGTGCGAGTTCCAGTTCTGCAACGACCCATTC
CTGGGAGTGTACTACCACAAGAACAACAAGTCTTGGATGGAAAGCGAGTTCAGGGTGTACAGCTCTGCTA
ACAACTGCACCTTCGAGTACGTGTCTCAGCCTTTCCTGATGGACCTGGAAGGAAAGCAGGGAAACTTCAA
GAACCTGAGAGAGTTCGTGTTCAAGAACATCGACGGTTACTTCAAGATATACAGCAAGCACACCCCAATC
AACCTGGTGAGGGACCTGCCACAGGGTTTCTCTGCTCTGGAGCCCCTGGTGGACCTGCCAATCGGCATCA
ACATCACCAGGTTCCAGACCCTGCTGGCTCTGCACAGGTCTTACCTGACCCCAGGCGACAGCAGCTCTGG
ATGGACCGCCGGCGCCGCTGCTTACTACGTGGGATACCTGCAGCCAAGGACCTTCCTGCTGAAGTACAAC
GAAAACGGCACCATCACCGACGCCGTGGACTGCGCTCTGGACCCACTGTCTGAGACCAAGTGCACCCTGA
AGTCTTTCACCGTGGAAAAGGGAATCTACCAGACCAGCAACTTCCGCGTGCAGCCCACCGAGTCTATCGT
GAGATTCCCAAACATCACCAACCTGTGCCCATTCGGAGAAGTGTTCAACGCTACCAGGTTCGCCAGCGTG
TACGCTTGGAACAGGAAGAGAATCAGCAACTGCGTGGCCGACTACTCTGTGCTGTACAACTCTGCCTCCT
TCTCCACCTTCAAGTGCTACGGCGTGTCCCCAACCAAGCTGAACGACCTGTGCTTCACCAACGTGTACGC
TGACTCCTTCGTGATCAGAGGAGACGAAGTGAGACAGATCGCTCCCGGTCAGACCGGAAAGATCGCCGAC
TACAACTACAAGCTGCCAGACGACTTCACCGGTTGCGTGATCGCTTGGAACTCTAACAACCTGGACTCTA
AGGTGGGAGGCAACTACAACTACCTGTACAGGCTGTTCCGCAAGAGCAACCTGAAGCCTTTCGAAAGGGA
CATCAGCACCGAAATCTACCAGGCTGGATCTACCCCATGCAACGGAGTGGAAGGATTCAACTGCTACTTC
CCTCTGCAGTCTTACGGATTCCAGCCAACCAACGGAGTGGGATACCAGCCATACAGAGTGGTGGTGCTGT
CTTTCGAGCTGCTGCACGCTCCTGCTACCGTGTGCGGACCAAAGAAGTCTACCAACCTGGTGAAGAACAA
GTGCGTGAACTTCAACTTCAACGGACTGACCGGAACCGGAGTGCTGACCGAATCCAACAAGAAGTTCCTG
CCTTTCCAGCAGTTCGGTAGAGACATCGCCGACACCACCGACGCTGTGAGAGACCCACAGACCCTGGAAA
TCCTGGACATCACCCCCTGCTCTTTCGGAGGAGTGAGCGTGATCACCCCAGGAACCAACACCTCCAACCA
GGTGGCCGTGCTGTACCAGGACGTGAACTGCACCGAAGTGCCAGTGGCCATCCACGCTGACCAGCTGACC
CCAACCTGGAGAGTGTACAGCACCGGATCTAACGTGTTCCAGACCCGTGCCGGCTGCCTGATCGGAGCCG
AGCACGTGAACAACTCCTACGAATGCGACATCCCAATCGGAGCTGGCATCTGCGCTTCTTACCAGACCCA
GACCAACAGCCCAAGAAGGGCCAGATCCGTGGCCTCTCAGAGCATCATCGCCTACACCATGAGCCTGGGC
GCTGAAAACAGCGTGGCTTACAGCAACAACTCTATCGCCATCCCAACCAACTTCACCATCTCTGTGACCA
CCGAAATCCTGCCAGTGAGCATGACCAAGACCAGCGTGGACTGCACCATGTACATCTGCGGAGACTCTAC
CGAATGCTCTAACCTGCTGCTGCAGTACGGCAGCTTCTGCACCCAGCTGAACCGCGCTCTGACCGGAATC
GCTGTGGAGCAGGACAAGAACACCCAGGAAGTGTTCGCTCAGGTGAAGCAGATATACAAGACCCCACCTA
TCAAGGACTTCGGAGGATTCAACTTCTCTCAGATCCTGCCCGACCCATCTAAGCCCTCTAAGAGGTCTTT
CATCGAAGACCTGCTGTTCAACAAGGTGACCCTGGCCGACGCCGGTTTCATCAAGCAGTACGGTGACTGC
CTGGGAGACATCGCCGCTAGAGACCTGATCTGCGCCCAGAAGTTCAACGGTCTGACCGTGCTGCCACCAC
TGCTGACCGACGAGATGATCGCCCAGTACACCTCTGCCCTGCTGGCTGGAACCATCACCTCTGGTTGGAC
CTTCGGAGCTGGCGCCGCCCTGCAGATCCCATTCGCTATGCAGATGGCCTACCGTTTCAACGGTATCGGA
GTGACCCAGAACGTGCTGTACGAAAACCAGAAGCTGATCGCTAACCAGTTCAACTCTGCTATCGGAAAGA
TCCAGGACTCCCTGTCCTCTACCGCTTCTGCCCTGGGAAAGCTGCAGGACGTGGTGAACCAGAACGCCCA
GGCCCTGAACACCCTGGTGAAGCAGCTGTCTTCTAACTTCGGAGCCATCTCCTCTGTGCTGAACGACATC
CTGTCTAGGCTGGACAAGGTGGAAGCCGAGGTGCAGATCGACAGACTGATCACCGGAAGACTGCAGTCTC
TGCAGACCTACGTGACCCAGCAGCTGATCAGGGCCGCTGAAATCAGAGCTTCTGCCAACCTGGCTGCCAC
CAAGATGTCCGAATGCGTGCTGGGCCAGTCTAAGAGGGTGGACTTCTGCGGAAAGGGATACCACCTGATG
TCCTTCCCACAGTCTGCTCCACACGGAGTGGTGTTCCTGCACGTGACCTACGTGCCCGCCCAGGAAAAGA
ACTTCACCACCGCCCCAGCTATCTGCCACGACGGAAAGGCTCACTTCCCCAGGGAGGGAGTGTTCGTGTC
TAACGGAACCCACTGGTTCGTGACCCAGAGGAACTTCTACGAGCCACAGATCATCACCACCGACAACACC
TTCGTGTCTGGAAACTGCGACGTGGTGATCGGAATCGTGAACAACACCGTGTACGACCCACTGCAGCCAG
AACTGGACTCTTTCAAGGAGGAACTGGACAAGTACTTCAAGAACCACACCTCTCCAGACGTGGACCTGGG
AGACATCTCCGGAATCAACGCCTCTGTGGTGAACATCCAGAAGGAAATCGACAGACTGAACGAGGTGGCC
AAGAACCTGAACGAATCTCTGATCGACCTGCAGGAACTGGGAAAGTACGAGCAGTACATCAAGTGGCCCT
GGTACATCTGGCTGGGTTTCATCGCTGGTCTGATCGCTATCGTGATGGTGACCATCATGCTGTGCTGCAT
GACCTCTTGCTGCTCTTGCCTGAAGGGATGCTGCTCTTGCGGATCTTGCTGCAAGTTCGACGAGGACGAC
TCCGAGCCTGTGCTGAAGGGTGTGAAGCTGCACTACACC
